Addgene plasmid #239915: LLP993
Purpose: sgRNA-C compatible with TCTP-SynPro-01, TCTP-SynPro-17 and CaMV 35S-SynPro-11 as Level-0 part (Golden Gate cloning)
Depositing lab: Ryan Lister. Depositing organization: University of Western Australia. Publication: CRISPRi-based circuits to control gene expression in plants. Khan MA, Herring G, Zhu JY, Oliva M, Fourie E, Johnston B, Zhang Z, Potter J, Pineda L, Pflueger J, Swain T, Pflueger C, Lloyd JPB, Secco D, Small I, Kidd BN, Lister R. Nat Biotechnol. 2025 Mar;43(3):416-430. doi: 10.1038/s41587-024-02236-w. Epub 2024 May 20. PubMed 38769424.
Backbone
  Vector backbone: pAGM9121
  Vector type: Synthetic Biology
Growth in bacteria
  Bacterial resistance: Spectinomycin, 50 μg/mL
  Growth temperature: 30°C
  Growth strain: DH5alpha
  Copy number: High Copy
Gene/Insert
  Gene/Insert name: sgRNA-C
  gRNA/shRNA sequence: Unspecified
  Species: Synthetic
  Mutation: N/A
  Cloning method: Restriction Enzyme; 5′ cloning site Unknown (unknown if destroyed)
Terms and licenses: Academic/Nonprofit Terms; Industry Terms: Not Available to Industry
How to cite: LLP993 was a gift from Ryan Lister (Addgene plasmid # 239915 ; http://n2t.net/addgene:239915 ; RRID:Addgene_239915)
