[The description below was written by a language model from this plasmid's Addgene catalogue record and pLannotate feature annotations shown in this document.]
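Description:
LLP993 is a small (about 2.2 kb) Golden Gate Level-0 part plasmid built on the pAGM9121 backbone, a universal acceptor used in modular (MoClo-style) cloning systems for synthetic biology. It is propagated in E. coli as a high-copy plasmid through a ColE1/pUC-type origin of replication and is selected with spectinomycin. Resistance comes from the aadA (SmR) aminoglycoside adenylyltransferase gene, which is preceded in the annotated sequence by a fragment of the class 1 integron Pc promoter and a short remnant of a gentamicin acetyltransferase gene. These fragments are most likely leftovers of the integron-derived resistance cassette and not functional elements in their own right.

The payload is a synthetic single guide RNA designated sgRNA-C. The feature table identifies the Streptococcus pyogenes Cas9 guide RNA scaffold near the end of the sequence, but the spacer sequence is listed as unspecified. No promoter driving the guide is annotated, which fits a basic Level-0 part meant to be combined with a promoter and terminator in later assembly steps. According to the record, sgRNA-C is matched to three engineered synthetic promoters: TCTP-SynPro-01, TCTP-SynPro-17 and CaMV 35S-SynPro-11. The plasmid belongs to a toolkit for CRISPR interference-based gene circuits in plants. In such circuits a guide would be expected to direct a dCas9-type repressor to target sites built into the synthetic promoters, although the record does not give those details. The cloning sites flanking the insert are also not recorded.
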