Features (pLannotate 1.2.2; 5 found; start..end, strand, type, name):
     23..46      +  promoter       Pc promoter (fragment): intI1 (promoter lies within the coding sequence); class 1 integron promoter
    222..278     +  CDS            GmR (fragment): gentamycin acetyltransferase; aacC1; confers resistance to gentamycin
    289..1076    +  CDS            SmR (fragment): aminoglycoside adenylyltransferase (Murphy, 1985); aadA; confers resistance to spectinomycin and streptomycin
   1417..2005    +  rep_origin     ori: high-copy-number ColE1/pMB1/pBR322/pUC origin of replication
   2098..2173    +  misc_RNA       gRNA scaffold: guide RNA scaffold for the Streptococcus pyogenes CRISPR/Cas9 system
>Addgene plasmid #239915 | LLP993 | addgene full sequence | sequence record 486327 | Addgene NGS Result
GTGCCGAGGCACGAACCCAGTGGACATAAGCCTGTTCGGTTCGTAAGCTGTAATGCAAGTAGCGTATGCG
CTCACGCAACTGGTCCAGAACCTTGACCGAACGCAGCGGTGGTAACGGCGCAGTGGCGGTTTTCATGGCT
TGTTATGACTGTTTTTTTGGGGTACAGTCTATGCCTCGGGCATCCAAGCAGCAAGCGCGTTACGCCGTGG
GTCGATGTTTGATGTTATGGAGCAGCAACGATGTTACGCAGCAGGGCAGTCGCCCTAAAACAAAGTTAAA
CATCATGGGGGAAGCGGTGATCGCCGAAGTATCGACTCAACTATCAGAGGTAGTTGGCGTCATCGAGCGC
CATCTCGAACCGACGTTGCTGGCCGTACATTTGTACGGCTCCGCAGTGGATGGCGGCCTGAAGCCACACA
GCGATATTGATTTGCTGGTTACGGTGACCGTAAGGCTTGATGAAACAACGCGGCGAGCTTTGATCAACGA
CCTTTTGGAAACTTCGGCTTCCCCTGGAGAGAGCGAGATTCTCCGCGCTGTAGAAGTCACCATTGTTGTG
CACGACGACATCATTCCGTGGCGTTATCCAGCTAAGCGCGAACTGCAATTTGGAGAATGGCAGCGCAATG
ACATTCTTGCAGGTATCTTCGAGCCAGCCACGATCGACATTGATCTGGCTATCTTGCTGACAAAAGCAAG
AGAACATAGCGTTGCCTTGGTAGGTCCAGCGGCGGAGGAACTCTTTGATCCGGTTCCTGAACAGGATCTA
TTTGAGGCGCTAAATGAAACCTTAACGCTATGGAACTCGCCGCCCGACTGGGCTGGCGATGAGCGAAATG
TAGTGCTTACGTTGTCCCGCATTTGGTACAGCGCAGTAACCGGCAAAATCGCGCCGAAGGATGTCGCTGC
CGACTGGGCAATGGAGCGCCTGCCGGCCCAGTATCAGCCCGTCATACTTGAAGCTAGACAGGCTTATCTT
GGACAAGAAGAAGATCGCTTGGCCTCGCGCGCAGATCAGTTGGAAGAATTTGTCCATTACGTGAAAGGCG
AGATCACCAAGGTAGTCGGCAAATAATGTCTAGCTAGAAATTCGTTCAAGCCGACGCCGCTTCGCGGCGC
GGCTTAACTCAAGCGTTAGATGCACTAAGCACATAATTGCTCACAGCCAAACTATCAGGTCAAGTCTGCT
TTTATTATTTTTAAGCGTGCATAATAAGCCCTACACAAATTGGGAGATATATCATGCTGTCAGACCAAGT
TTACTCATATATACTTTAGATTGATTTAAAACTTCATTTTTAATTTAAAAGGATCTAGGTGAAGATCCTT
TTTGATAATCTCATGACCAAAATCCCTTAACGTGAGTTTTCGTTCCACTGAGCGTCAGACCCCGTAGAAA
AGATCAAAGGATCTTCTTGAGATCCTTTTTTTCTGCGCGTAATCTGCTGCTTGCAAACAAAAAAACCACC
GCTACCAGCGGTGGTTTGTTTGCCGGATCAAGAGCTACCAACTCTTTTTCCGAAGGTAACTGGCTTCAGC
AGAGCGCAGATACCAAATACTGTTCTTCTAGTGTAGCCGTAGTTAGGCCACCACTTCAAGAACTCTGTAG
CACCGCCTACATACCTCGCTCTGCTAATCCTGTTACCAGTGGCTGCTGCCAGTGGCGATAAGTCGTGTCT
TACCGGGTTGGACTCAAGACGATAGTTACCGGATAAGGCGCAGCGGTCGGGCTGAACGGGGGGTTCGTGC
ACACAGCCCAGCTTGGAGCGAACGACCTACACCGAACTGAGATACCTACAGCGTGAGCTATGAGAAAGCG
CCACGCTTCCCGAAGGGAGAAAGGCGGACAGGTATCCGGTAAGCGGCAGGGTCGGAACAGGAGAGCGCAC
GAGGGAGCTTCCAGGGGGAAACGCCTGGTATCTTTATAGTCCTGTCGGGTTTCGCCACCTCTGACTTGAG
CGTCGATTTTTGTGATGCTCGTCAGGGGGGCGGAGCCTATGGAAAAACGCCAGCAACGCGGCCTTTTTAC
GGTTCCTGCACTCTGTGGTCTCATACTGTTCACTGCCGTATAGGCAGGAAGACATCCGATCCAGCGGGTT
TTAGAGCTAGAAATAGCAAGTTAAAATAAGGCTAGTCCGTTATCAACTTGAAAAAGTGGCACCGAGTCGG
TGCGTTCACTGCCGTATAGGCAGGCTTCGAGACCACGAA
